Addgene plasmid #37015: pLKO-puro-sh-mFAK C
Depositing lab: Bob Weinberg. Depositing organization: Whitehead Institute for Biomedical Research. Publication: Integrin beta1-focal adhesion kinase signaling directs the proliferation of metastatic cancer cells disseminated in the lungs. Shibue T, Weinberg RA. Proc Natl Acad Sci U S A. 2009 Jun 23;106(25):10290-5. Epub 2009 Jun 5. 10.1073/pnas.0904227106 PubMed 19502425.
Backbone
  Vector backbone: pLKO.1 puro (Addgene plasmid 8453)
  Backbone manufacturer: Weinberg lab
  Backbone size w/o insert (bp): 7032
  Total vector size (bp): 7090
  Vector type: Mammalian Expression, Lentiviral, RNAi
  Selectable markers: Puromycin
Growth in bacteria
  Bacterial resistance: Ampicillin, 100 μg/mL
  Growth temperature: 37°C
  Growth strain: Stbl3
  Copy number: Unknown
Gene/Insert
  Gene/Insert name: sh-mFAK C (alt names: FAK; shRNA against mouse FAK)
  gRNA/shRNA sequence: CGGTCCAATGACAAGGTATAT
  Species: M. musculus (mouse)
  Entrez Gene: Ptk2 (a.k.a. FADK 1, FAK, FRNK, Fadk, p125FAK)
  Promoter: hU6
  Cloning method: Restriction Enzyme; 5′ cloning site AgeI (unknown if destroyed); 3′ cloning site EcoRI (unknown if destroyed)
  Sequencing primers: 5′ LKO.1 5'
Terms and licenses: Academic/Nonprofit Terms; Industry Terms: Not Available to Industry
How to cite: pLKO-puro-sh-mFAK C was a gift from Bob Weinberg (Addgene plasmid # 37015 ; http://n2t.net/addgene:37015 ; RRID:Addgene_37015)
