[The description below was written by a language model from this plasmid's Addgene catalogue record.]
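Description:
pLKO-puro-sh-mFAK C is a lentiviral RNAi vector built on the pLKO.1 puro backbone, designed to knock down mouse focal adhesion kinase (FAK, encoded by Ptk2) in mammalian cells. The whole plasmid is about 7.1 kb, of which the insert accounts for only some 58 bp: a short hairpin cassette cloned between the AgeI and EcoRI sites of the backbone. The "C" in the name suggests it is one of a set of hairpins against the same gene, although the record does not describe the others. The plasmid is propagated in E. coli under ampicillin selection, and a recombination-deficient strain (Stbl3) is listed, as is usual for lentiviral plasmids whose repeated LTR sequences can be unstable. Copy number is not recorded.

The hairpin is transcribed from the human U6 promoter, an RNA polymerase III promoter well suited to producing small, defined transcripts. The resulting stem-loop RNA is processed by the cellular RNAi machinery into an siRNA that directs degradation of the mouse FAK mRNA. As a lentiviral transfer vector, the plasmid is meant to be packaged into viral particles with helper plasmids supplied separately, allowing stable integration of the shRNA cassette into dividing or non-dividing target cells. Transduced cells can then be selected with puromycin. No feature table was supplied, so individual backbone elements such as the LTRs, the packaging signal and the promoter driving the puromycin marker are not documented here.

The associated publication concerns integrin β1–FAK signalling in the proliferation of metastatic cancer cells disseminated in the lungs, consistent with use of this construct for stable FAK depletion in mouse cancer cells.
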