>Addgene plasmid #37015 | pLKO-puro-sh-mFAK C | addgene partial sequence | sequence record 47352 | LKO1-5
ATTGATTTCTGGCCTTATATATCTTGTGGAAAGGACGAAACACCGGCGGGTCCAATGACAAGGTATATCT
CGAGTATATACCTTGTCATTGGACCGTTTTTGAATTCTCGACCTCGAGACAAATGGCAGTATTCATCCAC
AATTTTAAAAGAAAAGGGGGGATTGGGGGGTACAGTGCAGGGGAAAGAATAGTAGACATAATAGCAACAG
ACATACAAACTAAAGAATTACAAAAACAAATTACAAAAATTCAAAATTTTCGGGTTTATTACAGGGACAG
CAGAGATCCACTTTGGCCGCGGCTCGAGGGGGTTGGGGTTGCGCCTTTTCCAAGGCAGCCCTGGGTTTGC
GCAGGGACGCGGCTGCTCTGGGCGTGGTTCCGGGAAACGCAGCGGCGCCGACCCTGGGTCTCGCACATTC
TTCACGTCCGTTCGCAGCGTCACCCGGATCTTCGCCGCTACCCTTGTGGGCCCCCCGGCGACGCTTCCTG
CTCCGCCCCTAAGTCGGGAAGGTTCCTTGCGGTTCGCGGCGTGCCGGACGTGACAAACGGAAGCCGCACG
TCTCACTAGTACCCTCGCAGACGGACAGCGCCAGGGAGCAATGGCAGCGCGCCGACCGCGATGGGCTGTG
GCCAATAGCGGCTGCTCAGCAGGGCGCGCCGAGAGCAGCGGCCGGGAAGGGGCGGTGCGGGAGGCGGGGT
GTGGGGCGGTAGTGTGGGCCCTGTTCCTGCCCGCGCGGTGTTCCGCATTCTGCAAGCCTCCGGAGCGCAC
GTCGGCAGTCGGCTCCCTCGTTGACCGAATCACCGACCTCTCTCCCCAGGGGGATCCACCGGAGC
